>Addgene plasmid #147585 | pAc5.1B-lambdaN-HA-DmCYFIP1_T | depositor full sequence | sequence record 290032 | Full Sequence
CTTCAAGGAATTAATTCTATATTCTAAAAACACAAATGATACTTCTAAAAAAAATCATGAATGGCATCAA
CTCTGAATCAAATCTTTGCAGATGCACCTACTTCTCATTTCCACTGTCACATCATTTTTCCAGATCTCGC
TGCCTGTTATGTGGCCCACAAACCAAGACACGTTTTATGGCCATTAAAGCTGGCTGATCGTCGCCAAACA
CCAAATACATATCAATATGTACATTCGAGAAAGAAGCGATCAAAGAAGCGTCTTCGGGCGAGTAGGAGAA
TGCGGAGGAGAAGGAGAACGAGCTGATCTAGTATCTCTCCACAATCCAATGCCAACTGACCAACTGGCCA
TATTCGGAGCAATTTGAAGCCAATTTCCATCGCCTGGCGATCGCTCCATTCTTGGCTATATGTTTTTCAC
CGTTCCCGGGGCCATTTTCAAAGACTCGTCGGTAAGATAAGATTGTGTCACTCGCTGTCTCTCTTCATTT
GTCGAAGAATGCTGAGGAATTTCGCGATGACGTCGGCGAGTATTTTGAAGAATGAGAATAATTTGTATTT
ATACGAAAATCAGTTAGTGGAATTTTCTACAAAAACATGTTATCTATAGATAATTTTGTTGCAAAATATG
TTGACTATGACAAAGATTGTATGTATATACCTTTAATGTATTCTCATTTTCTTATGTATTTATAATGGCA
ATGATGATACTGATGATATTTTAAGATGATGCCAGACCACAGGCTGATTTCTGCGTCTTTTGCCGAACGC
AGTGCATGTGCGGTTGTTGTTTTTTGGAATAGTTTCAATTTTCGGACTGTCCGCTTTGATTTCAGTTTCT
TGGCTTATTCAAAAAGCAAAGTAAAGCCAAAAAAGCGAGATGGCAATACCAAATGCGGCAAAACGGTAGT
GGAAGGAAAGGGGTGCGGGGCAGCGGAAGGAAGGGTGGGGCGGGGCGTGGCGGGGTCTGTGGCTGGGCGC
GACGTCACCGACGTTGGAGCCACTCCTTTGACCATGTGTGCGTGTGTGTATTATTCGTGTCTCGCCACTC
GCCGGTTGTTTTTTTCTTTTTATCTCGCTCTCTCTAGCGCCATCTCGTACGCATGCTCAACGCACCGCAT
GTTGCCGTGTCCTTTATGCGTCATTTTGGCTCGAAATAGGCAATTATTTAAACAAAGATTAGTCAACGAA
AACGCTAAAATAAATAAGTCTACAATATGGTTACTTATTGCCATGTGTGTGCAGCCAACGATAGCAACAA
AAGCAACAACACAGTGGCTTTCCCTCTTTCACTTTTTGTTTGCAAGCGCGTGCGAGCAAGACGGCACGAC
CGGCAAACGCAATTACGCTGACAAAGAGCAGACGAAGTTTTGGCCGAAAAACATCAAGGCGCCTGATACG
AATGCATTTGCAATAACAATTGCGATATTTAATATTGTTTATGAAGCTGTTTGACTTCAAAACACACAAA
AAAAAAAATAAAACAAATTATTTGAAAGAGAATTAGGAATCGGACAGCTTATCGTTACGGGCTAACAGCA
CACCGAGACGAAATAGCTTACCTGACGTCACAGCCTCTGGAAGAACTGCCGCCAAGCAGAGAGAGAGAGA
AAAAGAGGGAGAGCAGCTTAGACCGCATGTGCTTGTGTGTGAGGCGTCTCTCTCTTCGTCTCCTGTTTGC
GCAAACGCATAGACTGCACTGAGAAAATCGATTACCTATTTTTTATGAATGAATATTTGCACTATTACTA
TTCAAAACTATTAAGATAGCAATCACATTCAATAGCCAAATACTATACCACCTGAGCGATGCAACGAAAT
GATCAATTTGAGCAAAAATGCTGCATATTTAGGACGGCATCATTATAGAAATGCTTCTTGCTGTGTACTT
TTCTCTCGTCTGGCAGCTGTTTCGCCGTTATTGTTAAAACCGGCTTAAGTTAGGTGTGTTTTCTACGACT
AGTGATGCCCCTACTAGAAGATGTGTGTTGCACAAATGTCCCTGAATAACCAATTTGAAGTGCAGATAGC
AGTAAACGTAAGCTAATATGAATATTATTTAACTGTAATGTTTTAATATCGCTGGACATTACTAATAAAC
CCACTATAAACACATGTACATATGTATGTTTTGGCATACAATGAGTAGTTGGGGAAAAAATGTGTAAAAG
CACCGTGACCATCACAGCATAAAGATAACCAGCTGAAGTATCGAATATGAGTAACCCCCAAATTGAATCA
CATGCCGCAACTGATAGGACCCATGGAAGTACACTCTTCATGGCGATATACAAGACACACACAAGCACGA
ACACCCAGTTGCGGAGGAAATTCTCCGTAAATGAAAACCCAATCGGCGAACAATTCATACCCATATATGG
TAAAAGTTTTGAACGCGACTTGAGAGCGGAGAGCATTGCGGCTGATAAGGTTTTAGCGCTAAGCGGGCTT
TATAAAACGGGCTGCGGGACCAGTTTTCATATCACTACCGTTTGAGTTCTTGTGCTGTGTGGATACTCCT
CCCGACACAAAGCCGCTCCATCAGCCAGCAGTCGTCTAATCCAGAGACCCCGGATCGGGGTACCCAACAT
GGACGCACAAACACGACGACGTGAGCGTCGCGCTGAGAAACAAGCTCAATGGAAAGCTGCAAACGGTGGA
TCTCCTCCACATATGGCTTACCCATACGATGTTCCAGATTACGCTCCTCCAAGCTTAATGACGGAGAAGA
TTACGCTAGCCGACGCGCTGTCCAACGTGGAGGTGTTGGACGAGCTATCCCTGCCGGACGAGCAGCCCTG
CATCGAGGCGCAGCCCTGCTCGATTATCTACAAGGCAAACTTCGATACGAATTTCGAGGATCGCAATGGA
TTTGTCACGGGTATCGCCAAGTACATCGAGGAGGCCACCACCCATGCCAACTTGAATGTGCTCCTGGACG
AGGGGCAGAAACACGCAGTAATGCTCTACACCTGGCGCTGCTGCTCGCGCGCCATTCCGCAGCCCAAGTC
CAATGAGCAGCCGAACCGCGTGGAGATCTACGAGAAGACGGTCGAGGTGCTAGCCCCGGAGGTGAACAAG
CTGCTCAACTTCATGTACTTCCAACGCAAGGCCATCGAGGCCTTCTCCGGCGAGGTGAAGCGCTTGTGCC
ACGTCGAGAAGCGCAAGGACTTCGTGTCCGAGGCGTACCTATTGACGCTAGGCAAGTTTATTAACATGTT
TGCCGTGCTGGACGAGCTGAAGAACATGAAGTCCAGCGTGAAGAACGATTACTCCACCTACAGGCGAGCT
GCGCAGTTCCTCAAAGTGATGTCGGACTCGCACACTTTGCAGGAGTCGCAGAATCTGTCCATGTTCCTGG
CCACGCAGAACAAGATTCGCGACACGGTCAAGGACACGCTGGAGAAGATCGTGGGCTACGAGGATCTGCT
CTCAGATGTGGTCAACATTTGCGTGCATATGTTCGAGACAAAGATGTACTTGACCCCTGAGGAGAAGCAC
ATGCTGGTAAAAGTTATGGGCTTTGGCCTGTTCCTTATGGACAGCGATGCGTGCAATATCAACAAACTTG
ATCAAAAGAAGAAGATACGGCTGGATCGCATCGATCGCATCTTTAAGAACCTGGAAGTGGTGCCCCTCTT
CGGCGACATGCAGATTGCTCCCTTCAACTACATAAAGCGCAGCAAGCACTTCGATTCCAGCAAGTGGCCG
CTGTCCAGCTCTAACGCCATCAGCCCACAGGCGGATCTAATGGTGCATTTGCCGCAGATACGCGAGGATC
ACGTCAAGTACATTTCGGAGCTGGCGCGATACACAAACGAGGTGACCACCACCGTCAAGGAGAATCCCTC
TGATGCCGAGAACCGGATTACGGCCGACCTGGCTCTGCGCGGCCTTCAATTGCTGTCCGAGTGGACCAGT
GTGGTCACCGAGTTGTACTCCTGGAAGCTCCTGCATCCGACTGATCATCACCAGAACAAGGAGTGCCCCG
TGGAGGCTGAGGAGTACGAGCGGGCCACCCGCTACAATTACACCTCGGAAGAGAAGTTCGCGCTGATCGA
GGTCATCGCCATGATAAAGGGACTGCAGGTGCTAATGGCGCGCATTGAAACCGTATTGTGCGAGGCTATC
CGGCGTAACATCTATTCCGAGCTGCAGGACTTCGTGCAGCTTTCGCTTCGTGAACCGCTGCGAAAGGCCG
TAAAAAATAAGAAGGATCTTATCCGGAGCATCATCATGTCGGTGCGAGAGACATCGGCGGACTGGCAAAA
GGGCTATGAGCCCACCGACGATCCAGTGGCCAAGGGCAAGAAGGATCCCGACGGCGGCTTCCGCATCCAG
GTGCCTCGCCTCAATGTGGGACCTTCCTCCACTCAGCTATACATGGTGCGCACCATGCTGGAGTCTCTGA
TTGCCGACAAAAGCGGCGGCAAGCGCACTTTGCGCAAGGACATCGACGGAAACTGTTTGCTGCAGATCGA
CACGTTCCACAAGACATCGTTCTACTGGAGCTACTTGCTCAACTTCAGCGACACGCTTCAGAAGTGCTGC
GATCTCTCGCAGCTGTGGTATCGCGAGTTCTACTTGGAGATGACCATGGGTCGTAAGGTTAACAAGTGCT
TGGTGCGGCATCAGCACAACGAGGAGTGCAAGGATCTGATCACCATGGAGAAGCGCATTCAGTTTCCGAT
TGAAATGTCCATGCCCTGGATCCTAACCGATCACATTCTGCAAACGAAGGAGCCCTCAATGATGGAATTT
GTCTTGTATCCCCTGGACTTGTACAACGACTCGGCGTACTACGCACTCACTGTCTTCCGAAAGCAGTTCC
TGTACGACGAAGTGGAGGCCGAAGTCAATCTGTGCTTCGATCAATTTGTCTACAAGCTGAGCGAGCAGAT
CTTTGCCCATTACAAGCAATTGGCGGGCAGCATCTTCTTGGACAAGCGATTCCGTTTGGAGTGCGAGGTA
CTCGGTTTCAACTTCCAGTCGTATCCCCGCAATAATCGTTATGAGACCTTGTTAAAACAACGACATGTCC
AACTTTTGGGCCGTTCTATTGACTTGAACAAACTGATCACACAACGCATAAACGCCAACATGCACAAGAG
CATTGAGTTGGCCATCAGTCGTTTCGAGGGCAACGATATAACCGGCATTGTGGAACTCGAAGGCCTGCTA
GAGGCGAATCGAATTTGCCACAAGTTGCTAAGCAAGTACTTGGCCCTGGATAACTTTGACGGCATGGTAA
AGGAGGCTAACCACAATGTACTGGCGCCTTACGGCAGAATAACACTGCACGTCTTTGTGGAATTGAACTA
CGACTTTCTGGTCAATTACTGCTATAATGCAGCCACGAATCGTTTCATTCGAACCAAAGTGAATCTTTCG
TCGTCACAGGCTATTCAGCGTGAGAAGCCGCCACAAATGTCCCATTACTATCTGTGGGGTTCCAAGCAGC
TGAATGCTGCCTATTCCACACAGTATGGCCAGTACACTGGCTTTGTAGGTTCACCGCATTTCCATGCCAT
GTGCCGCCTGCTGGGCTATCAGGGCATAGCAGTCGTCATGGACATTATACTGAAGGACATTGTTAAGCCA
CTGATCCAGGGCTCGCTGCTGCAGTTCACCAAGACGCTGATGATTGCCATGCCCAAGTCATGCAAACTAC
CCCGTTGCGAATATGGTTCGCCTGGAGTGCTCAGCTACTATCAGGCTCATCTTACAGACATCGTGCAATA
TCCGGACGCGAAGACAGAGCTATTTCAGTCTTTCCGGGAGTTTGGCAACAGCATTATCTTTTGCCTGCTG
ATCGAACAGGCGCTCTCGCAGGAGGAGGTGTGCGATCTACTGCACGCCGCCCTCTTCCAGAACATCTTTC
CCAGACCTTTTTGCAAAGAGAATGAAAAACCGGAGGCTAAGCAAAAGCGTCTTGAAGCACAGTTTGCCAA
TCTGCAGATAGTTTCAAACGTGGAAAAGATTGGCACTGCAAAGCAAGCAATGATAGCACGAGAGGGAGAT
TTGCTGACTCGTGAGCGTCTTTGCTGTGGCCTCAGCATTTTTGAAGTTATTCTCAACCGCGTGAAGAGCT
ATTTGGACGACCCTGTGTGGTGTGGTCCTCCACCGGCCAACGGGATTATCCACGTGGATGAGTGCTCGGA
GTTCCATCGCCTTTGGTCGGCTCTGCAGTTCGTTTATTGCATTCCAGTCAGGGGAACGGAGTACACCATC
GAGGAGCTCTTCGGCGAAGGTCTGAACTGGGCTGGCTGCGTCATGATCGTACTGCTGGGACAGCAGCGTC
GCTTCGAGGCTCTGGACTTTTGCTACCACATTCTGCGGGTACAGCGCGTCGATGGCAAGGATGAGGACGT
AAAGGGCATTCAATTGAAGCGAATGGTGGATCGGATTCGTCGGTTCCAAGTATTAAACTCACAAATCTTC
TCCATTCTCAACAAGTATCTAAAGGGCGGCGATGGCGAGGGCTCAAATGTGGAGCACGTGCGGTGTTTTC
CACCGCCTCAGCATCCCTCGGTCATATCGTCCTCGTCGCACTACCAGGATCCCCAGAAGCTGCGGCAGAG
CATAAACAATTGAGCGGCCGCTCGAGTCTAGAGGGCCCGCGGTTCGAAGGTAAGCCTATCCCTAACCCTC
TCCTCGGTCTCGATTCTACGCGTACCGGTCATCATCACCATCACCATTGAGTTTAAACCCGCTGATCAGC
CTCGACTGTGCCTTCTAAGGCCTGAGCTCGCTGATCAGCCTCGATCGAGGATCCAGACATGATAAGATAC
ATTGATGAGTTTGGACAAACCACAACTAGAATGCAGTGAAAAAAATGCTTTATTTGTGAAATTTGTGATG
CTATTGCTTTATTTGTAACCATTATAAGCTGCAATAAACAAGTTAACAACAACAATTGCATTCATTTTAT
GTTTCAGGTTCAGGGGGAGGTGTGGGAGGTTTTTTAAAGCAAGTAAAACCTCTACAAATGTGGTATGGCT
GATTATGATCAGTCGACCGATGCCCTTGAGAGCCTTCAACCCAGTCAGCTCCTTCCGGTGGGCGCGGGGC
ATGACTATCGTCGCCGCACTTATGACTGTCTTCTTTATCATGCAACTCGTAGGACAGGTGCCGGCAGCGC
TCTGGGTCATTTTCGGCGAGGACCGCTTTCGCTGGAGCGCGACGATGATCGGCCTGTCGCTTGCGGTATT
CGGAATCTTGCACGCCCTCGCTCAAGCCTTCGTCACTGGTCCCGCCACCAAACGTTTCGGCGAGAAGCAG
GCCATTATCGCCGGCATGGCGGCCGACGCGCTGGGCTACGTCTTGCTGGCGTTCGCGACGCGAGGCTGGA
TGGCCTTCCCCATTATGATTCTTCTCGCTTCCGGCGGCATCGGGATGCCCGCGTTGCAGGCCATGCTGTC
CAGGCAGGTAGATGACGACCATCAGGGACAGCTTCAAGGATCGCTCGCGGCTCTTACCAGCCAGCAAAAG
GCCAGGAACCGTAAAAAGGCCGCGTTGCTGGCGTTTTTCCATAGGCTCCGCCCCCCTGACGAGCATCACA
AAAATCGACGCTCAAGTCAGAGGTGGCGAAACCCGACAGGACTATAAAGATACCAGGCGTTTCCCCCTGG
AAGCTCCCTCGTGCGCTCTCCTGTTCCGACCCTGCCGCTTACCGGATACCTGTCCGCCTTTCTCCCTTCG
GGAAGCGTGGCGCTTTCTCAATGCTCACGCTGTAGGTATCTCAGTTCGGTGTAGGTCGTTCGCTCCAAGC
TGGGCTGTGTGCACGAACCCCCCGTTCAGCCCGACCGCTGCGCCTTATCCGGTAACTATCGTCTTGAGTC
CAACCCGGTAAGACACGACTTATCGCCACTGGCAGCAGCCACTGGTAACAGGATTAGCAGAGCGAGGTAT
GTAGGCGGTGCTACAGAGTTCTTGAAGTGGTGGCCTAACTACGGCTACACTAGAAGGACAGTATTTGGTA
TCTGCGCTCTGCTGAAGCCAGTTACCTTCGGAAAAAGAGTTGGTAGCTCTTGATCCGGCAAACAAACCAC
CGCTGGTAGCGGTGGTTTTTTTGTTTGCAAGCAGCAGATTACGCGCAGAAAAAAAGGATCTCAAGAAGAT
CCTTTGATCTTTTCTACGGGGTCTGACGCTCAGTGGAACGAAAACTCACGTTAAGGGATTTTGGTCATGA
GATTATCAAAAAGGATCTTCACCTAGATCCTTTTAAATTAAAAATGAAGTTTTAAATCAATCTAAAGTAT
ATATGAGTAAACTTGGTCTGACAGTTACCAATGCTTAATCAGTGAGGCACCTATCTCAGCGATCTGTCTA
TTTCGTTCATCCATAGTTGCCTGACTCCCCGTCGTGTAGATAACTACGATACGGGAGGGCTTACCATCTG
GCCCCAGTGCTGCAATGATACCGCGAGACCCACGCTCACCGGCTCCAGATTTATCAGCAATAAACCAGCC
AGCCGGAAGGGCCGAGCGCAGAAGTGGTCCTGCAACTTTATCCGCCTCCATCCAGTCTATTAATTGTTGC
CGGGAAGCTAGAGTAAGTAGTTCGCCAGTTAATAGTTTGCGCAACGTTGTTGCCATTGCTGCAGGCATCG
TGGTGTCACGCTCGTCGTTTGGTATGGCTTCATTCAGCTCCGGTTCCCAACGATCAAGGCGAGTTACATG
ATCCCCCATGTTGTGCAAAAAAGCGGTTAGCTCCTTCGGTCCTCCGATCGTTGTCAGAAGTAAGTTGGCC
GCAGTGTTATCACTCATGGTTATGGCAGCACTGCATAATTCTCTTACTGTCATGCCATCCGTAAGATGCT
TTTCTGTGACTGGTGAGTACTCAACCAAGTCATTCTGAGAATAGTGTATGCGGCGACCGAGTTGCTCTTG
CCCGGCGTCAACACGGGATAATACCGCGCCACATAGCAGAACTTTAAAAGTGCTCATCATTGGAAAACGT
TCTTCGGGGCGAAAACTCTCAAGGATCTTACCGCTGTTGAGATCCAGTTCGATGTAACCCACTCGTGCAC
CCAACTGATCTTCAGCATCTTTTACTTTCACCAGCGTTTCTGGGTGAGCAAAAACAGGAAGGCAAAATGC
CGCAAAAAAGGGAATAAGGGCGACACGGAAATGTTGAATACTCATACTCTTCCTTTTTCAATATTATTGA
AGCATTTATCAGGGTTATTGTCTCATGAGCGGATACATATTTGAATGTATTTAGAAAAATAAACAAATAG
GGGTTCCGCGCACATTTCCCCGAAAAGTGCCACCTGACGTCTAAGAAACCATTATTATCATGACATTAAC
CTATAAAAATAGGCGTATCACGAGGCCCTTTCGT
Features (pLannotate 1.2.2; 11 found; start..end, strand, type, name):
     56..2568    +  promoter       Ac5 promoter: Drosophila melanogaster actin 5C promoter
   2589..2654    +  CDS            N (fragment): REGN_LAMBD - Experimental evidence at protein level: Swiss-Prot protein existence level 1. Plays a role as a transcriptional antitermination factor that allows the virus to initiate its lytic phase. Activates expression of the delayed viral early genes by modifying host RNA polymerase (RNAP) into a form that is resistant to termination signals. This antitermination function requires the host NusA protein which serves to stabilize the interaction between antitermination protein N and host RNA polymerase. From Escherichia phage lambda (Bacteriophage lambda).
   2679..2705    +  CDS            3xHA (fragment): three tandem HA epitope tags
   2718..6590    +  CDS            Sra-1: CYFIP_DROME - Also known as Cyfip From Drosophila melanogaster (Fruit fly).
   6629..6670    +  CDS            V5 tag: epitope tag from simian virus 5
   6770..6904    -  polyA_signal   SV40 poly(A) signal: SV40 polyadenylation signal
   6927..7011    -  CDS            large T antigen (fragment): large T antigen from SV40 (simian virus 40)
   7012..7482    +  CDS            TcR (fragment): tetracycline efflux protein; tet; confers resistance to tetracycline
   7526..8114    -  rep_origin     ori: high-copy-number ColE1/pMB1/pBR322/pUC origin of replication
   8285..9145    -  CDS            AmpR: β-lactamase; bla; confers resistance to ampicillin, carbenicillin, and related antibiotics
   9146..9250    -  promoter       AmpR promoter: bla
