[The description below was written by a language model from this plasmid's Addgene catalogue record and pLannotate feature annotations shown in this document.]
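Description:
pAc5.1B-lambdaN-HA-DmCYFIP1_T is a 9,344 nt insect expression plasmid for producing Drosophila melanogaster CYFIP1 (Cytoplasmic FMR1-interacting protein, encoded by Sra-1/CG4931) in fly cells. The catalogue lists the backbone as unknown, although the name and the annotated parts point to a pAc5.1-type vector. In bacteria it is maintained through a ColE1/pUC-type origin and selected with ampicillin via the β-lactamase gene and its own promoter. The record lists it as low copy even though the origin is annotated as a high-copy type. A fragment of a tetracycline resistance gene and a small piece of SV40 large T antigen are also annotated. Both appear to be non-functional backbone remnants.

Expression is driven by the Drosophila actin 5C promoter, a strong constitutive promoter. The open reading frame begins with a short fragment of the bacteriophage lambda N protein, followed by an HA epitope (annotated as a partial match to a 3xHA element) and then the full Sra-1 coding sequence. An SV40 polyadenylation signal is annotated downstream of the insert, on the reverse strand. A vector-encoded V5 tag also lies after the insert, but the record does not say whether it is translated in frame with it. The lambda N peptide binds boxB RNA hairpins, so such fusions are generally used to tether a protein to a boxB-containing reporter mRNA and test its effect on translation or mRNA stability. That fits the associated study on translational repression by eIF4E-binding proteins. The HA tag allows detection or immunoprecipitation. The depositor reports five silent changes and one non-silent substitution (A146V) relative to the NCBI reference, and the supplied sequence may be theoretical rather than fully verified.
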