Addgene plasmid #147585: pAc5.1B-lambdaN-HA-DmCYFIP1_T
Purpose: Insect Expression of DmCYFIP1
Depositing lab: Elisa Izaurralde. Depositing organization: Max Planck Institute for Developmental Biology. Publication: 4E-BPs require non-canonical 4E-binding motifs and a lateral surface of eIF4E to repress translation. Igreja C, Peter D, Weiler C, Izaurralde E. Nat Commun. 2014 Sep 2;5:4790. doi: 10.1038/ncomms5790. PubMed 25179781.
Backbone
  Vector backbone: Unknown
  Vector type: Insect Expression
Growth in bacteria
  Bacterial resistance: Ampicillin, 100 μg/mL
  Growth temperature: 37°C
  Growth strain: DH5alpha
  Copy number: Low Copy
Gene/Insert
  Gene/Insert name: DmCYFIP1 (alt names: Cytoplasmic FMR1-interacting protein; Sra-1 CG4931)
  Species: D. melanogaster (fly)
  Mutation: 5 silent and one non silent A146V mutations compared to the sequence given by NCBI:NM_142190.3
  Entrez Gene: Sra-1 (a.k.a. Dmel_CG4931, CG4931, CYFIP, CYFIP1/2, DSra-1, Dmel\CG4931, PIR121, PIR121/Sra-1, Sra, Sra-1/CYFIP, Sra1, Sra1/PIR121, cyfip, dSra, sra-1, sra1)
  Cloning method: Unknown
Terms and licenses: Academic/Nonprofit Terms; Industry Terms: Not Available to Industry
Depositor comments: Plasmids from this collection were made available to the research community and donated after the lab closed. Please note that the sequence provided by the depositing laboratory may be theoretical/predicted or based on Sanger sequencing results. There may be discrepancies between sequencing results obtained by Addgene and the depositor sequence. If an Addgene verified sequence is not available, please contact before placing your order to request that our lab fully sequence the plasmid.
How to cite: pAc5.1B-lambdaN-HA-DmCYFIP1_T was a gift from Elisa Izaurralde (Addgene plasmid # 147585 ; http://n2t.net/addgene:147585 ; RRID:Addgene_147585)
